Addgene plasmid #155388: pJK528
Purpose: dCas12a oscillator, reverse crRNAs + PA4-mVenus. (Integration of 511; pOSIP)
Depositing lab: Pamela Silver. Depositing organization: Harvard Medical School. Publication: Toward a translationally independent RNA-based synthetic oscillator using deactivated CRISPR-Cas. Kuo J, Yuan R, Sanchez C, Paulsson J, Silver PA. Nucleic Acids Res. 2020 Aug 20;48(14):8165-8177. doi: 10.1093/nar/gkaa557. PubMed 32609820.
Backbone
  Vector backbone: pOSIP-KO
  Backbone manufacturer: Drew Endy, Keith Shearwin (Addgene #45985)
  Total vector size (bp): 12613
  Vector type: Bacterial Expression, CRISPR
Growth in bacteria
  Bacterial resistance: Chloramphenicol, 25 μg/mL
  Growth temperature: 30°C
  Growth strain: Pir1
  Growth instructions: May require 48 hours for growth on plates.
  Copy number: High Copy
Gene/Insert 1
  Gene/Insert name: dCas12a (F. novicida) (alt name: dCpf1)
  Species: Francisella tularensis subsp. novicida
  Insert size (bp): 3903
  Mutation: D917A (nuclease-deactivating)
Gene/Insert 2
  Gene/Insert name: PA4-mVenus
  Insert size (bp): 997
Gene/Insert 3
  Gene/Insert name: dCas12a oscillator crRNAs
  Species: Synthetic
  Insert size (bp): 578
Resource information
  A portion of this plasmid was derived from a plasmid made by: Feng Zhang (Addgene #69973); pLPT119 (Johan Paulsson, Addgene #85526)
Terms and licenses: Academic/Nonprofit Terms; Industry Terms: Not Available to Industry
How to cite: pJK528 was a gift from Pamela Silver (Addgene plasmid # 155388 ; http://n2t.net/addgene:155388 ; RRID:Addgene_155388)
