[The description below was written by a language model from this plasmid's Addgene catalogue record and pLannotate feature annotations shown in this document.]
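Description:
pJK528 is a 12.6 kb bacterial integration plasmid built on the pOSIP-KO "clonetegration" backbone, carrying a dCas12a-based synthetic oscillator circuit for single-copy insertion into the E. coli chromosome. The backbone replicates from the R6K γ origin, which depends on the pi initiator protein and so is maintained only in pir-expressing hosts such as the listed Pir1 strain. It also encodes the phage 186 integrase downstream of a T7 gene 10 ribosome binding site, next to a temperature-sensitive λ repressor that presumably controls its expression, together with the phage 186 attP site that directs recombination into the corresponding chromosomal attachment site. FRT sites flank the integrase, KanR and origin module, which should allow FLP-mediated removal of these backbone functions after integration. The catalogue lists chloramphenicol as the selection. The feature table shows both a cat gene with its own promoter, located within the payload region, and the backbone KanR marker.

The payload has three parts. A nuclease-deactivated Francisella novicida Cas12a (dCpf1, D917A) lies downstream of the tetR/tetA promoter region, with a divergently oriented TetR gene, implying tetracycline-class inducible expression. A synthetic crRNA cassette of about 578 bp, described as the "reverse" crRNA arrangement, lies downstream, where the annotation detects a J23119 promoter fragment and a hammerhead ribozyme fragment. The reporter is PA4-mVenus, annotated by similarity as SYFP2. It is preceded by an sTRSV hammerhead ribozyme insulator and followed by an rrnB T1 terminator. Numerous terminators isolate the transcription units. The record indicates the construct is the integrating version of a related plasmid (511) and was used to explore an RNA-based, translation-independent oscillator in which dCas12a–crRNA complexes repress one another's promoters, with yellow fluorescence as the readout.
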