Features (pLannotate 1.2.2; 31 found; start..end, strand, type, name):
      1..34      +  misc_feature   MCS (fragment): pUC18/19 multiple cloning site
    133..182     +  misc_RNA       sTRSV HHRz: hammerhead ribozyme from the tobacco ringspot virus satellite RNA (Khvorova et al., 2003)
    235..945     +  CDS            SYFP2: SYFP2 is a basic (constitutively fluorescent) yellow fluorescent protein published in 2006, derived from Aequorea victoria. It is reported to be a very rapidly-maturing monomer with moderate acid sensitivity.
    945..982     -  misc_feature   MCS (fragment): pBluescript multiple cloning site
   1006..1092    +  terminator     rrnB T1 terminator: Escherichia coli rrnB; transcription terminator T1 from the E. coli rrnB gene
   1105..1199    -  terminator     lambda t0 terminator: transcription terminator from phage lambda
   1223..1879    -  CDS            cat: CAT_ECOLX - Experimental evidence at protein level: Swiss-Prot protein existence level 1. This enzyme is an effector of chloramphenicol resistance in bacteria. From Escherichia coli. This protein is used as a marker in many commonly used cloning vectors, such as pACYC184.
   1880..1982    -  promoter       cat promoter: promoter of the E. coli cat gene encoding chloramphenicol acetyltransferase
   2012..2635    -  CDS            TetR: tetracycline repressor TetR; tetR from transposon Tn10; TetR binds to the tetracycline operator tetO to inhibit transcription. This inhibition can be relieved by adding tetracycline or doxycycline.
   2654..2709    +  promoter       tetR/tetA promoters: tetR; overlapping promoters for bacterial tetR and tetA
   2745..6644    +  CDS            cas12a: CS12A_FRATN - Also known as cpf1 From Francisella tularensis subsp. novicida (strain U112).
   6843..6870    -  promoter       J23119 promoter (fragment): bacterial promoter (Registry of Standard Biological Parts BBa J23119)
   6909..6962    -  ncRNA          Hammerhead 3 (fragment): Accession: RF00008 - Hammerhead ribozyme (type III)
   7351..7394    +  terminator     bacterial terminator: putative bacterial transcription terminator
   7516..7543    +  terminator     rrnB T2 terminator: transcription terminator T2 from the E. coli rrnB gene
   7592..7623    -  terminator     tonB terminator: bidirectional E. coli tonB-P14 transcription terminator
   7700..7733    +  protein_bind   FRT (minimal): supports FLP-mediated excision but not integration (Turan and Bode, 2011) FLP recombinase from the Saccharomyces cerevisiae 2μ plasmid
   7740..8453    -  CDS            λ repressor (ts): temperature-sensitive variant of the phage λ repressor; cIts; thermosensitivity is conferred by the A67T mutation
   8562..8584    +  RBS            RBS: efficient ribosome binding site from bacteriophage T7 gene 10 (Olins and Rangwala, 1989)
   8592..9602    +  CDS            phage 186 integrase: integrase from phage 186; int
   9776..10591   +  CDS            KanR: aminoglycoside phosphotransferase confers resistance to kanamycin in bacteria or G418 (Geneticin®) in eukaryotes
  10603..10643   +  terminator     bacterial terminator (fragment): putative bacterial transcription terminator
  10713..11101   +  rep_origin     R6K γ ori: γ replication origin from E. coli plasmid R6K; requires the R6K initiator protein pi for replication
  11112..11159   +  protein_bind   FRT: FLP-mediated recombination occurs in the 8-bp core sequence TCTAGAAA (Turan and Bode, 2011). FLP recombinase from the Saccharomyces cerevisiae 2μ plasmid
  11172..11386   -  protein_bind   phage 186 attP: attP; attachment site of phage 186 phage 186 integrase
  11503..11749   -  terminator     λ tL3 terminator: transcription terminator tL3 from phage λ
  11806..11846   +  CDS            rop (fragment): Rop protein, which maintains plasmids at low copy number; rop
  11948..11987   +  misc_feature   bom (fragment): basis of mobility region from pBR322
  12072..12158   +  terminator     rrnB T1 terminator: Escherichia coli rrnB; transcription terminator T1 from the E. coli rrnB gene
  12255..12341   +  terminator     rrnB T1 terminator: Escherichia coli rrnB; transcription terminator T1 from the E. coli rrnB gene
  12438..12524   +  terminator     rrnB T1 terminator: Escherichia coli rrnB; transcription terminator T1 from the E. coli rrnB gene
>Addgene plasmid #155388 | pJK528 | addgene full sequence | sequence record 324484 | Addgene NGS Result
GAATTCGAGCTCGGTACCCGGGGATCCTCTAGAGGGCTTACTAAAAGCCAGATAACAGTATGCGTATTTG
CGCGCTTGGCCTAGTATGCGTCTCCTTTACACCTCCACAACTAGCTGGTATTATGCTAGCAGCTGTCACC
GGATGTGCTTTCCGGTCTGATGAGTCCGTGAGGACGAAACAGCCTCTACAAATAATTTTGTTTAACTTTA
CAAAGAGGAGAAAGGTACCGCATGAGTAAAGGAGAAGAACTTTTCACTGGAGTTGTCCCAATTCTTGTTG
AATTAGATGGTGATGTTAATGGGCACAAATTTTCTGTCAGTGGAGAGGGTGAAGGTGATGCAACATACGG
AAAACTTACCCTTAAATTGATTTGCACTACTGGAAAACTACCTGTTCCATGGCCAACACTTGTCACTACT
TTGGGTTATGGTGTTCAATGCTTTGCGAGATACCCAGATCATATGAAACAGCATGACTTTTTCAAGAGTG
CCATGCCCGAAGGTTATGTACAGGAAAGAACTATATTTTTCAAAGATGACGGGAACTACAAGACACGTGC
TGAAGTCAAGTTTGAAGGTGATACCCTTGTTAATAGAATCGAGTTAAAAGGTATTGATTTTAAAGAAGAT
GGAAACATTCTTGGACACAAATTGGAATACAACTATAACTCACACAATGTATACATCACGGCAGACAAAC
AAAAGAATGGAATCAAAGCGAACTTCAAAATTAGACACAACATTGAAGATGGAGGTGTTCAACTAGCAGA
CCATTATCAACAAAATACTCCAATTGGCGATGGCCCTGTCCTTTTACCAGACAACCATTACCTGTCCTAC
CAATCTAAGCTTTCGAAAGATCCCAACGAAAAGAGAGACCACATGGTCCTTCTTGAGTTTGTAACAGCTG
CTGGGATTACACATGGCATGGATGAACTATACAAATAAGCTTGATATCGAATTCCTGCAGCCCGGGGGAT
CCCATTGTACGCGTGCTAGAGGCATCAAATAAAACGAAAGGCTCAGTCGAAAGACTGGGCCTTTCGTTTT
ATCTGTTGTTTGTCGGTGAACGCTCTCCTGAGTAGGACAAATTCTAGTGCTTGGATTCTCACCAATAAAA
AACGCCCGGCGGCAACCGAGCGTTCTGAACAAATCCAGATGGAGTTCTGAGGTCATTACTGGATCTATCA
ACAGGAGTCCAAGCGAGCTCGATATCAAATTACGCCCCGCCCTGCCACTCATCGCAGTACTGTTGTAATT
CATTAAGCATTCTGCCGACATGGAAGCCATCACAAACGGCATGATGAACCTGAATCGCCAGCGGCATCAG
CACCTTGTCGCCTTGCGTATAATATTTGCCCATGGTGAAAACGGGGGCGAAGAAGTTGTCCATATTGGCC
ACGTTTAAATCAAAACTGGTGAAACTCACCCAGGGATTGGCTGAGACGAAAAACATATTCTCAATAAACC
CTTTAGGGAAATAGGCCAGGTTTTCACCGTAACACGCCACATCTTGCGAATATATGTGTAGAAACTGCCG
GAAATCGTCGTGGTATTCACTCCAGAGCGATGAAAACGTTTCAGTTTGCTCATGGAAAACGGTGTAACAA
GGGTGAACACTATCCCATATCACCAGCTCACCGTCTTTCATTGCCATACGAAATTCCGGATGAGCATTCA
TCAGGCGGGCAAGAATGTGAATAAAGGCCGGATAAAACTTGTGCTTATTTTTCTTTACGGTCTTTAAAAA
GGCCGTAATATCCAGCTGAACGGTCTGGTTATAGGTACATTGAGCAACTGACTGAAATGCCTCAAAATGT
TCTTTACGATGCCATTGGGATATATCAACGGTGGTATATCCAGTGATTTTTTTCTCCATTTTAGCTTCCT
TAGCTCCTGAAAATCTCGATAACTCAAAAAATACGCCCGGTAGTGATCTTATTTCATTATGGTGAAAGTT
GGAACCTCTTACGTGCCGATCAACGTCTCATTTTCGCCAGATATCGACGTCTTAAGACCCACTTTCACAT
TTAAGTTGTTTTTCTAATCCGCATATGATCAATTCAAGGCCGAATAAGAAGGCTGGCTCTGCACCTTGGT
GATCAAATAATTCGATAGCTTGTCGTAATAATGGCGGCATACTATCAGTAGTAGGTGTTTCCCTTTCTTC
TTTAGCGACTTGATGCTCTTGATCTTCCAATACGCAACCTAAAGTAAAATGCCCCACAGCGCTGAGTGCA
TATAATGCATTCTCTAGTGAAAAACCTTGTTGGCATAAAAAGGCTAATTGATTTTCGAGAGTTTCATACT
GTTTTTCTGTAGGCCGTGTACCTAAATGTACTTTTGCTCCATCGCGATGACTTAGTAAAGCACATCTAAA
ACTTTTAGCGTTATTACGTAAAAAATCTTGCCAGCTTTCCCCTTCTAAAGGGCAAAAGTGAGTATGGTGC
CTATCTAACATCTCAATGGCTAAGGCGTCGAGCAAAGCCCGCTTATTTTTTACATGCCAATACAATGTAG
GCTGCTCTACACCTAGCTTCTGGGCGAGTTTACGGGTTGTTAAACCTTCGATTCCGACCTCATTAAGCAG
CTCTAATGCGCTGTTAATCACTTTACTTTTATCTAATCTAGACATCATTAATTCCTAATTTTTGTTGACA
CTCTATCGTTGATAGAGTTATTTTACCACTCCCTATCAGTGATAGAGAAAAGAATTCAAAAGATCTAAAG
AGGAGAAAGGATCTATGTCAATTTATCAAGAATTTGTTAATAAATATAGTTTAAGTAAAACTCTAAGATT
TGAGTTAATCCCACAGGGTAAAACACTTGAAAACATAAAAGCAAGAGGTTTGATTTTAGATGATGAGAAA
AGAGCTAAAGACTACAAAAAGGCTAAACAAATAATTGATAAATATCATCAGTTTTTTATAGAGGAGATAT
TAAGTTCGGTTTGTATTAGCGAAGATTTATTACAAAACTATTCTGATGTTTATTTTAAACTTAAAAAGAG
TGATGATGATAATCTACAAAAAGATTTTAAAAGTGCAAAAGATACGATAAAGAAACAAATATCTGAATAT
ATAAAGGACTCAGAGAAATTTAAGAATTTGTTTAATCAAAACCTTATCGATGCTAAAAAAGGGCAAGAGT
CAGATTTAATTCTATGGCTAAAGCAATCTAAGGATAATGGTATAGAACTATTTAAAGCCAATAGTGATAT
CACAGATATAGATGAGGCGTTAGAAATAATCAAATCTTTTAAAGGTTGGACAACTTATTTTAAGGGTTTT
CATGAAAATAGAAAAAATGTTTATAGTAGCAATGATATTCCTACATCTATTATTTATAGGATAGTAGATG
ATAATTTGCCTAAATTTCTAGAAAATAAAGCTAAGTATGAGAGTTTAAAAGACAAAGCTCCAGAAGCTAT
AAACTATGAACAAATTAAAAAAGATTTGGCAGAAGAGCTAACCTTTGATATTGACTACAAAACATCTGAA
GTTAATCAAAGAGTTTTTTCACTTGATGAAGTTTTTGAGATAGCAAACTTTAATAATTATCTAAATCAAA
GTGGTATTACTAAATTTAATACTATTATTGGTGGTAAATTTGTAAATGGTGAAAATACAAAGAGAAAAGG
TATAAATGAATATATAAATCTATACTCACAGCAAATAAATGATAAAACACTCAAAAAATATAAAATGAGT
GTTTTATTTAAGCAAATTTTAAGTGATACAGAATCTAAATCTTTTGTAATTGATAAGTTAGAAGATGATA
GTGATGTAGTTACAACGATGCAAAGTTTTTATGAGCAAATAGCAGCTTTTAAAACAGTAGAAGAAAAATC
TATTAAAGAAACACTATCTTTATTATTTGATGATTTAAAAGCTCAAAAACTTGATTTGAGTAAAATTTAT
TTTAAAAATGATAAATCTCTTACTGATCTATCACAACAAGTTTTTGATGATTATAGTGTTATTGGTACAG
CGGTACTAGAATATATAACTCAACAAATAGCACCTAAAAATCTTGATAACCCTAGTAAGAAAGAGCAAGA
ATTAATAGCCAAAAAAACTGAAAAAGCAAAATACTTATCTCTAGAAACTATAAAGCTTGCCTTAGAAGAA
TTTAATAAGCATAGAGATATAGATAAACAGTGTAGGTTTGAAGAAATACTTGCAAACTTTGCGGCTATTC
CGATGATATTTGATGAAATAGCTCAAAACAAAGACAATTTGGCACAGATATCTATCAAATATCAAAATCA
AGGTAAAAAAGACCTACTTCAAGCTAGTGCGGAAGATGATGTTAAAGCTATCAAGGATCTTTTAGATCAA
ACTAATAATCTCTTACATAAACTAAAAATATTTCATATTAGTCAGTCAGAAGATAAGGCAAATATTTTAG
ACAAGGATGAGCATTTTTATCTAGTATTTGAGGAGTGCTACTTTGAGCTAGCGAATATAGTGCCTCTTTA
TAACAAAATTAGAAACTATATAACTCAAAAGCCATATAGTGATGAGAAATTTAAGCTCAATTTTGAGAAC
TCGACTTTGGCTAATGGTTGGGATAAAAATAAAGAGCCTGACAATACGGCAATTTTATTTATCAAAGATG
ATAAATATTATCTGGGTGTGATGAATAAGAAAAATAACAAAATATTTGATGATAAAGCTATCAAAGAAAA
TAAAGGCGAGGGTTATAAAAAAATTGTTTATAAACTTTTACCTGGCGCAAATAAAATGTTACCTAAGGTT
TTCTTTTCTGCTAAATCTATAAAATTTTATAATCCTAGTGAAGATATACTTAGAATAAGAAATCATTCCA
CACATACAAAAAATGGTAGTCCTCAAAAAGGATATGAAAAATTTGAGTTTAATATTGAAGATTGCCGAAA
ATTTATAGATTTTTATAAACAGTCTATAAGTAAGCATCCGGAGTGGAAAGATTTTGGATTTAGATTTTCT
GATACTCAAAGATATAATTCTATAGATGAATTTTATAGAGAAGTTGAAAATCAAGGCTACAAACTAACTT
TTGAAAATATATCAGAGAGCTATATTGATAGCGTAGTTAATCAGGGTAAATTGTACCTATTCCAAATCTA
TAATAAAGATTTTTCAGCTTATAGCAAAGGGCGACCAAATCTACATACTTTATATTGGAAAGCGCTGTTT
GATGAGAGAAATCTTCAAGATGTGGTTTATAAGCTAAATGGTGAGGCAGAGCTTTTTTATCGTAAACAAT
CAATACCTAAAAAAATCACTCACCCAGCTAAAGAGGCAATAGCTAATAAAAACAAAGATAATCCTAAAAA
AGAGAGTGTTTTTGAATATGATTTAATCAAAGATAAACGCTTTACTGAAGATAAGTTTTTCTTTCACTGT
CCTATTACAATCAATTTTAAATCTAGTGGAGCTAATAAGTTTAATGATGAAATCAATTTATTGCTAAAAG
AAAAAGCAAATGATGTTCATATATTAAGTATAGCTAGAGGTGAAAGACATTTAGCTTACTATACTTTGGT
AGATGGTAAAGGCAATATCATCAAACAAGATACTTTCAACATCATTGGTAATGATAGAATGAAAACAAAC
TACCATGATAAGCTTGCTGCAATAGAGAAAGATAGGGATTCAGCTAGGAAAGACTGGAAAAAGATAAATA
ACATCAAAGAGATGAAAGAGGGCTATCTATCTCAGGTAGTTCATGAAATAGCTAAGCTAGTTATAGAGTA
TAATGCTATTGTGGTTTTTGAGGATTTAAATTTTGGATTTAAAAGAGGGCGTTTCAAGGTAGAGAAGCAG
GTCTATCAAAAGTTAGAAAAAATGCTAATTGAGAAACTAAACTATCTAGTTTTCAAAGATAATGAGTTTG
ATAAAACTGGGGGAGTGCTTAGAGCTTATCAGCTAACAGCACCTTTTGAGACTTTTAAAAAGATGGGTAA
ACAAACAGGTATTATCTACTATGTACCAGCTGGTTTTACTTCAAAAATTTGTCCTGTAACTGGTTTTGTA
AATCAGTTATATCCTAAGTATGAAAGTGTCAGCAAATCTCAAGAGTTCTTTAGTAAGTTTGACAAGATTT
GTTATAACCTTGATAAGGGCTATTTTGAGTTTAGTTTTGATTATAAAAACTTTGGTGACAAGGCTGCCAA
AGGCAAGTGGACTATAGCTAGCTTTGGGAGTAGATTGATTAACTTTAGAAATTCAGATAAAAATCATAAT
TGGGATACTCGAGAAGTTTATCCAACTAAAGAGTTGGAGAAATTGCTAAAAGATTATTCTATCGAATATG
GGCATGGCGAATGTATCAAAGCAGCTATTTGCGGTGAGAGCGACAAAAAGTTTTTTGCTAAGCTAACTAG
TGTCCTAAATACTATCTTACAAATGCGTAACTCAAAAACAGGTACTGAGTTAGATTATCTAATTTCACCA
GTAGCAGATGTAAATGGCAATTTCTTTGATTCGCGACAGGCGCCAAAAAATATGCCTCAAGATGCTGATG
CCAATGGTGCTTATCATATTGGGCTAAAAGGTCTGATGCTACTAGGTAGGATCAAAAATAATCAAGAGGG
CAAAAAACTCAATTTGGTTATCAAAAATGAAGAGTATTTTGAGTTCGTGCAGAATAGGAATAACTAATTG
AGAAGAGAAAAGAAAACCGCCGATCCTGTCCACCGCATTACTGCAAGGTAGTGGACAAGACCGGCGGTCT
TAAGTTTTTTGGCTGAATTAATTAAGGACCAAAACGAAAAAAGACGCTTTTCAGCGTCTTATTGTTCGTC
TTTGGTACCGAGACCAGCTAGTTGTGGAGGTGATCTACAACAGTAGAAATTAGCTAGCATAATACCTAGG
ACTGAGCTAGGTGTAAAATCCTATCTTAAACAAAATTATTTGTAGAGGTCATAAGTTTCGTCGCATTTCA
GCGACTCATCAGTGGGCTTAGCCCAGACTTATGACTGGATCCGGACCAAAACGAAAAAAGACGCTCGAAA
GCGTCTCTTTTCTGGAATTTGGTACCGAGACCCGTGTGACCCGTTGGTGATCTACAACAGTAGAAATTAG
CTAGCATAATACCAGCTAGTTGTGGAGGTGTAAAAAGCTTAAACAAAATTATTTGTAGAGGACTGTTTCG
GCCCTTTTGGGCCATCGTCAGGTCGGATACACATCCGGCGACAGTCTGGACCAAAACGAAAAAAGGCCCC
CCTTTCGGGAGGCCTCTTTTCTGGAATTTGGTACCGAGACCTAGGACTGAGCTAGGTGATCTACAACAGT
AGAAATTAGCTAGCATAATACCCGTGTGACCCGTTGGTGTAAAATGATTTCTGAGATCTTTAGAATTCCA
GAAATCATCCTTAGCGAAAGCTAAGGATTTTTTTTATCTGAAATTCTGCCTCGTGATACGCCTATTAATT
AAGTACGGGTTTTGCTGCCCGCAAACGGGCTGTTCTGGTGTGCATGCCTCGAGATGCATGGCGCCTAACC
TAAACTGACAGGCATCAAATTAAGCAGAAGGCCATCCTGACGGATGGCCTTTTTGCGTTTCGAACAATTG
AAAAAACCTCGCGCCTTACCTGTTGAGTAATAGTCAAAAGCCTCCGGTCGGAGGCTTTTGACTTTCTGCT
TACTGAATTTCGGTGGTGCCGTTAATTAACCGGTGGGCCCTCATGATAATAATGGTTTCTTAGACGTCCG
AAGTTCCTATTCTCTAGAAAGTATAGGAACTTCCCTAGGTCAGCCAAACGTCTCTTCAGGCCACTGACTA
GCGATAACTTTCCCCACAACGGAACAACTCTCATTGCATGGGATCATTGGGTACTGTGGGTTTAGTGGTT
GTAAAAACACCTGACCGCTATCCCTGATCAGTTTCTTGAAGGTAAACTCATCACCCCCAAGTCTGGCTAT
GCAGAAATCACCTGGCTCAACAGCCTGCTCAGGGTCAACGAGAATTAACATTCCGTCAGGAAAGCTTGGC
TTGGAGCCTGTTGGTGCGGTCATGGAATTACCTTCAACCTCAAGCCAGAATGCAGAATCACTGGCTTTTT
TGGTTGTGCTTACCCATCTCTCCGCATCACCTTTGGTAAAGGTTCTAAGCTTAGGTGAGAACATCCCTGC
CTGAACATGAGAAAAAACAGGGTACTCATACTCACTTCTAAGTGACGGCTGCATACTAACCGCTTCATAC
ATCTCGTAGATTTCTCTGGCGATTGAAGGGCTAAATTCTTCAACGCTAACTTTGAGAATTTTTGTAAGCA
ATGCGGCGTTATAAGCATTTAATGCATTGATGCCATTAAATAAAGCACCAACGCCTGACTGCCCCATCCC
CATCTTGTCTGCGACAGATTCCTGGGATAAGCCAAGTTCATTTTTCTTTTTTTCATAAATTGCTTTAAGG
CGACGTGCGTCCTCAAGCTGCTCTTGTGTTAATGGTTTCTTTTTTGTGCTCATACGTTAAATCTATCACC
GCAAGGGATAAATATCTAACACCGTGCGTGTTGACTATTTTACCTCTGGCGGTGATAATGGTTGCATGTA
CTAAGGAGGTTGTATACGCGTTTTGTTTAACTTTAAGAAGGAGATATACATATGACCGTCCGTAAAAATC
CGGCTGGCGGTTGGATTTGTGAACTCTACCCAAACGGTGCAAAAGGCAAACGTATCAGAAAGAAATTCGC
TACTAAAGGCGAGGCTCTGGCGTTTGAGCAGTACACCGTTCAAAACCCGTGGCAGGAAGAAAAGGAAGAC
AGGCGCACGTTAAAAGGGCTGGTTGATTCATGGTATAGCGCTCATGGCATTACACTGAAAGATGGTTTGA
AACGCCAGTTAGCCATGCACCATGCTTTTGAGTGTATGGGCGAACCACTCGCACGCGATTTCGATGCGCA
GATGTTTTCCCGCTACCGAGAAAAACGGTTAAAAGGTGAGTATGCCCGTTCAAACAGAGTGAAAGAGGTA
TCGCCTCGCACGCTTAATCTTGAGCTGGCCTACTTCCGGGCGGTGTTCAATGAGCTAAACCGCCTCGGAG
AATGGAAGGGTGAAAACCCACTAAAAAATATGCGCCCATTCCGCACAGAAGAAATGGAAATGACTTGGCT
AACTCACGACCAAATTTCGCAACTGCTCGGAGAGTGTAACCGACATGACCACCCTGATTTAGAAACCGTG
GTAAGAATCTGTCTCGCAACTGGCGCACGGTGGTCTGAGGCCGAGAGTCTGAGAAAAAGCCAACTCGCGA
AATACAAAATCACATACACCAACACGAAAGGTAGAAAAAATCGCACCGTCCCAATCAGCAAAGAGCTCTA
TGAGTCTCTGCCTGATGATAAAAAGGGCCGGTTGTTCAGTGATTGTTATGGCGCGTTCCGGTCAGCTTTG
GAAAGAACAGGTATCGAACTACCGGCAGGACAACTTACCCACGTTTTACGTCACACCTTCGCTAGTCACT
TTATGATGAATGGCGGTAATATTTTGGTGTTGCAGCGCGTACTCGGCCATACAGATATAAAAATGACCAT
GCGATATGCGCACTTTGCACCCGACCATTTAGAGGATGCAGTTAAACTAAATCCTTTAGTTCACATTACT
AACAGCAAATAAGTTATGGAGGTTGTATGTCAGTTCGGCTAGCCCATGGGTATGGACAGTTTTCCCTTTG
ATATGTAACGCACGTTGTGTCTCAAAATCTCTGATGTTACATTGCACAAGATAAAAATATATCATCATGA
ACAATAAAACTGTCTGCTTACATAAACAGTAATACAAGGGGTGTTATGAGCCATATTCAACGGGAAACGT
CTTGCTCCCGTCCGCGCTTAAACTCCAACATGGACGCTGATTTATATGGGTATAAATGGGCTCGCGATAA
TGTCGGGCAATCAGGTGCGACAATCTATCGCTTGTATGGGAAGCCCGATGCGCCAGAGTTGTTTCTGAAA
CATGGCAAAGGTAGCGTTGCCAATGATGTTACAGATGAGATGGTCCGTCTCAACTGGCTGACGGAGTTTA
TGCCTCTCCCGACCATCAAGCATTTTATCCGTACTCCTGATGATGCGTGGTTACTCACCACCGCGATTCC
TGGGAAAACAGCCTTCCAGGTATTAGAAGAATATCCTGATTCAGGTGAAAATATTGTTGATGCGCTGGCC
GTGTTCCTGCGCCGGTTACATTCGATTCCTGTTTGTAATTGTCCTTTTAACAGCGATCGTGTATTTCGTC
TTGCTCAGGCGCAATCACGCATGAATAACGGTTTGGTTGATGCGAGTGATTTTGATGACGAGCGTAATGG
CTGGCCTGTTGAACAAGTCTGGAAAGAAATGCACAAGCTCTTGCCATTCTCACCGGATTCAGTCGTCACT
CATGGTGATTTCTCACTTGATAACCTTATTTTTGACGAGGGGAAATTAATAGGTTGTATTGATGTTGGAC
GGGTCGGAATCGCAGACCGTTACCAGGACCTTGCCATTCTTTGGAACTGCCTCGGTGAGTTTTCTCCTTC
ATTACAGAAACGGCTTTTTCAAAAATATGGTATTGATAATCCTGATATGAATAAATTGCAGTTTCATTTG
ATGCTCGATGAGTTTTTCTAATAATACTAGCAGAAATCATCCTTAGCGAAAGCTAAGGATTTTTTTTATC
TGATTACCGCCTTTGAGTGAGCGTCGACCTAGTGCGGCCGCAAGATCCGGCCACGATGCGTCCGGCGTAG
AGGATCTGAAGATCAGCAGTTCAACCTGTTGATAGTACGTACTAAGCTCTCATGTTTCACGTACTAAGCT
CTCATGTTTAACGTACTAAGCTCTCATGTTTAACGAACTAAACCCTCATGGCTAACGTACTAAGCTCTCA
TGGCTAACGTACTAAGCTCTCATGTTTCACGTACTAAGCTCTCATGTTTGAACAATAAAATTAATATAAA
TCAGCAACTTAAATAGCCTCTAAGGTTTTAAGTTTTATAAGAAAAAAAAGAATATATAAGGCTTTTAAAG
CTTTTAAGGTTTAACGGTTGTGGACAACAAGCCAGGGATGTAACGCACTGAGAAGCCCTTAGAGCCTCTC
AAAGCAATTTTGAGTGACACAGGAACACTTAACGGCTGACATGGGAATTAGGAAGTTCCTATTCCGAAGT
TCCTATTCTCTAGAAAGTATAGGAACTTCCATATGCCATGGGCGATGGTTCTGAGTAACAGATAATAGAA
TGGCGATAAAGTGGCGGTAGAAATGGCGAATAATAGGTAATTATTGGCAAACAATGGCAATCTATGTCAA
TGATAAATAACGCATACTATTGATTTTCGGTTGTTCTTGTAGGAACTCATAATCGCTTGGTCGCTGGTTC
AAGTCCAGCAGGGGCCACCAAATTTAAGTAGTAAATACATACAGTTAGGCCACTCTCTCGAGTGGCCTTT
TTGTTGCCTCGTTTTCGAGTGGCGATAGAATGGCGGTGGATTTTTTACCGCCACTTTCCTGAGGAGTGCA
TAGCTAGCTTCTTCGTCTGTTTCTACTGGTATTGGCACAAACCTGATTCCAATTTGAGCAAGGCTATGTG
CCATCTCGATACTCGTTCTTAACTCAACAGAAGATGCTTTGTGCATACAGCCCCTCGTTTATTATTTATC
TCCTCAGCCAGCCGCTGTGCTTTCAGTGGATTTCGGATAACAGAAAGGCCGGGAAATACCCAGCCTCGCT
TTGTAACGGAGTAGAGACGAAAGTGATTGCGCCTACCCGGATATTATCGTGAGGATGCGTCATCGCCATT
AATTCACTGATCAGTGATAAGCTGTCAAACATGAGAATTGATCCGGCTGCCTCGCGCGTTTCGGTGATGA
CGGTGAAAACCTCTGACACATGCAGCTCCCGGAGACGGTCACAGCTTGTCTGTAAGCGGATGCCGGGAGC
AGACAAGCCCGTCAGGGCGCGTCAGCGGGTGTTGGCGGGTGTCGGGGCGCAGCCATGACCCAGTCACGTA
GCGATAGCGGAGTGTATGCTGCACATGACATTAACCTATAAAAATAGGCGTATCACGAGGCCCTTTCGTC
TTCAAGAATTAATTCCCAATTCCCCAGGCATCAAATAAAACGAAAGGCTCAGTCGAAAGACTGGGCCTTT
CGTTTTATCTGTTGTTTGTCGGTGAACGCTCTCCTGAGTAGGACAAATCCGCCGGGAGCGGATTTGAACG
TTGCGAAGCAACGGCCCGGAGGGTGGCGGGCAGGACGCCCGCCATAAACTGCCAGGAATTAATTCCCCAG
GCATCAAATAAAACGAAAGGCTCAGTCGAAAGACTGGGCCTTTCGTTTTATCTGTTGTTTGTCGGTGAAC
GCTCTCCTGAGTAGGACAAATCCGCCGGGAGCGGATTTGAACGTTGCGAAGCAACGGCCCGGAGGGKGGC
GGGCAGGACGCCCGCCATAAACTGCCAGGAATTAATTCCCCAGGCATCAAATAAAACGAAAGGCTCAGTC
GAAAGACTGGGCCTTTCGTTTTATCTGTTGTTTGTCGGTGAACGCTCTCCTGAGTAGGACAAATCCGCCG
GGAGCGGATTTGAACGTTGCGAAGCAACGGCCCGGAGGGTGGCGGGCAGGACGCCCGCCATAAACTGCCA
GGAATTGGGGATCG
